Addgene plasmid #68745: pGL4.26-SS-138
Purpose: ZF7 Op -- GFP
Depositing lab: James Collins. Depositing organization: Massachusetts Institute of Technology. Publication: DNA sense-and-respond protein modules for mammalian cells. Slomovic S, Collins JJ. Nat Methods. 2015 Sep 21. doi: 10.1038/nmeth.3585. PubMed 26389572.
Backbone
  Vector backbone: pGL4.26 luc2/minp/hygro
  Backbone manufacturer: Promega
  Backbone size w/o insert (bp): 4917
  Total vector size (bp): 4928
  Modifications to backbone: GFP instead of Luc
  Vector type: Mammalian Expression
  Selectable markers: Hygromycin
Growth in bacteria
  Bacterial resistance: Ampicillin, 100 μg/mL
  Growth temperature: 37°C
  Growth strain: DH5alpha
  Copy number: High Copy
Gene/Insert
  Gene/Insert name: ZF7 Op
  Species: Synthetic
  Insert size (bp): 11
Terms and licenses: Academic/Nonprofit Terms; Industry Terms: Not Available to Industry
How to cite: pGL4.26-SS-138 was a gift from James Collins (Addgene plasmid # 68745 ; http://n2t.net/addgene:68745 ; RRID:Addgene_68745)
