[The description below was written by a language model from this plasmid's Addgene catalogue record and pLannotate feature annotations shown in this document.]
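Description:
pGL4.26-SS-138 is a mammalian reporter plasmid built on Promega's pGL4.26 (luc2/minP/Hygro) backbone, in which the luciferase gene has been replaced by GFP. It is 4,928 bp in total. It replicates in E. coli from a high-copy ColE1/pUC-type origin under ampicillin selection (AmpR, β-lactamase). For mammalian cells it carries a hygromycin B phosphotransferase cassette driven by the SV40 enhancer/early promoter and ended by a synthetic poly(A) signal, which allows selection of stably transfected cells.

The recorded insert is "ZF7 Op", an 11 bp synthetic sequence, which the name suggests is an operator (binding site) for a zinc-finger protein designated ZF7. The feature table does not annotate this short element. In this backbone design, response elements are normally placed just upstream of the minimal promoter, but the record does not give its exact position. The reporter unit consists of minP, a minimal TATA-box promoter with low basal activity, followed by a mammalian codon-optimized EGFP coding sequence and an SV40 polyadenylation signal. Upstream of this unit, a synthetic poly(A) signal and an RNA polymerase II transcriptional pause site from the human α2 globin gene limit read-through transcription from the backbone and so help keep background fluorescence low. The short SV40 large T and TcR fragments in the annotation appear to be residual backbone sequence rather than functional genes.

Because minP is nearly silent on its own, EGFP output should depend on a ZF7-based transcriptional activator being recruited to the operator. The plasmid therefore serves as a fluorescent readout of zinc-finger binding and activation. This fits the associated work on DNA sense-and-respond protein modules in mammalian cells, although the record itself gives the purpose only as "ZF7 Op -- GFP".
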