Features (pLannotate 1.2.2; 13 found; start..end, strand, type, name):
     56..87      +  promoter       minP: minimal TATA-box promoter with low basal activity
    120..839     +  CDS            EGFP: the original enhanced GFP (Yang et al., 1996) mammalian codon-optimized
    883..1004    -  polyA_signal   SV40 poly(A) signal: SV40 polyadenylation signal
   1030..1161    -  CDS            LT_SV40 (fragment): Experimental evidence at protein level: Swiss-Prot protein existence level 1. Isoform 17kT antigen targets host RBL2 for degradation and promotes cell proliferation. Transactivates host cyclin A promoter through its J domain. From Simian virus 40 (SV40).
   1198..1555    +  promoter       SV40 promoter: SV40 enhancer and early promoter
   1586..2623    +  CDS            HygR: hygromycin B phosphotransferase confers resistance to hygromycin
   2647..2695    +  polyA_signal   poly(A) signal: synthetic polyadenylation signal
   2711..2842    +  CDS            TcR (fragment): tetracycline efflux protein; tet; confers resistance to tetracycline
   3022..3610    -  rep_origin     ori: high-copy-number ColE1/pMB1/pBR322/pUC origin of replication
   3810..4670    -  CDS            AmpR: β-lactamase confers resistance to ampicillin, carbenicillin, and related antibiotics
   4671..4712    -  promoter       AmpR promoter (fragment): bla
   4775..4823    +  polyA_signal   poly(A) signal: synthetic polyadenylation signal
   4837..4928    +  misc_feature   pause site: RNA polymerase II transcriptional pause signal from the human α2 globin gene
>Addgene plasmid #68745 | pGL4.26-SS-138 | depositor full sequence | sequence record 120987 | pGL4.26-SS-138 sequence 4928 bps
GGCCTAACTGGCCGGTACCTGAGCTCGCTAGCAGCTGGAGGGTAAGCTTAGACACTAGAGGGTATATAAT
GGAAGCTCGACTTCCAGCTTGGCAATCCGGTACTGTTGGTAAAGCCACCATGGTGAGCAAGGGCGAGGAG
CTGTTCACCGGGGTGGTGCCCATCCTGGTCGAGCTGGACGGCGACGTAAACGGCCACAAGTTCAGCGTGT
CCGGCGAGGGCGAGGGCGATGCCACCTACGGCAAGCTGACCCTGAAGTTCATCTGCACCACCGGCAAGCT
GCCCGTGCCCTGGCCCACCCTCGTGACCACCCTGACCTACGGCGTGCAGTGCTTCAGCCGCTACCCCGAC
CACATGAAGCAGCACGACTTCTTCAAGTCCGCCATGCCCGAAGGCTACGTCCAGGAGCGCACCATCTTCT
TCAAGGACGACGGCAACTACAAGACCCGCGCCGAGGTGAAGTTCGAGGGCGACACCCTGGTGAACCGCAT
CGAGCTGAAGGGCATCGACTTCAAGGAGGACGGCAACATCCTGGGGCACAAGCTGGAGTACAACTACAAC
AGCCACAACGTCTATATCATGGCCGACAAGCAGAAGAACGGCATCAAGGTGAACTTCAAGATCCGCCACA
ACATCGAGGACGGCAGCGTGCAGCTCGCCGACCACTACCAGCAGAACACCCCCATCGGCGACGGCCCCGT
GCTGCTGCCCGACAACCACTACCTGAGCACCCAGTCCGCCCTGAGCAAAGACCCCAACGAGAAGCGCGAT
CACATGGTCCTGCTGGAGTTCGTGACCGCCGCCGGGATCACTCTCGGCATGGACGAGCTGTACAAGTAAT
AATTCTAGAGTCGGGGCGGCCGGCCGCTTCGAGCAGACATGATAAGATACATTGATGAGTTTGGACAAAC
CACAACTAGAATGCAGTGAAAAAAATGCTTTATTTGTGAAATTTGTGATGCTATTGCTTTATTTGTAACC
ATTATAAGCTGCAATAAACAAGTTAACAACAACAATTGCATTCATTTTATGTTTCAGGTTCAGGGGGAGG
TGTGGGAGGTTTTTTAAAGCAAGTAAAACCTCTACAAATGTGGTAAAATCGATAAGGATCCGTTTGCGTA
TTGGGCGCTCTTCCGCTGATCTGCGCAGCACCATGGCCTGAAATAACCTCTGAAAGAGGAACTTGGTTAG
CTACCTTCTGAGGCGGAAAGAACCAGCTGTGGAATGTGTGTCAGTTAGGGTGTGGAAAGTCCCCAGGCTC
CCCAGCAGGCAGAAGTATGCAAAGCATGCATCTCAATTAGTCAGCAACCAGGTGTGGAAAGTCCCCAGGC
TCCCCAGCAGGCAGAAGTATGCAAAGCATGCATCTCAATTAGTCAGCAACCATAGTCCCGCCCCTAACTC
CGCCCATCCCGCCCCTAACTCCGCCCAGTTCCGCCCATTCTCCGCCCCATGGCTGACTAATTTTTTTTAT
TTATGCAGAGGCCGAGGCCGCCTCTGCCTCTGAGCTATTCCAGAAGTAGTGAGGAGGCTTTTTTGGAGGC
CTAGGCTTTTGCAAAAAGCTCGATTCTTCTGACACTAGCGCCACCATGAAGAAGCCCGAACTCACCGCTA
CCAGCGTTGAAAAATTTCTCATCGAGAAGTTCGACAGTGTGAGCGACCTGATGCAGTTGTCGGAGGGCGA
AGAGAGCCGAGCCTTCAGCTTCGATGTCGGCGGACGCGGCTATGTACTGCGGGTGAATAGCTGCGCTGAT
GGCTTCTACAAAGACCGCTACGTGTACCGCCACTTCGCCAGCGCTGCACTACCCATCCCCGAAGTGTTGG
ACATCGGCGAGTTCAGCGAGAGCCTGACATACTGCATCAGTAGACGCGCCCAAGGCGTTACTCTCCAAGA
CCTCCCCGAAACAGAGCTGCCTGCTGTGTTACAGCCTGTCGCCGAAGCTATGGATGCTATTGCCGCCGCC
GACCTCAGTCAAACCAGCGGCTTCGGCCCATTCGGGCCCCAAGGCATCGGCCAGTACACAACCTGGCGGG
ATTTCATTTGCGCCATTGCTGATCCCCATGTCTACCACTGGCAGACCGTGATGGACGACACCGTGTCCGC
CAGCGTAGCTCAAGCCCTGGACGAACTGATGCTGTGGGCCGAAGACTGTCCCGAGGTGCGCCACCTCGTC
CATGCCGACTTCGGCAGCAACAACGTCCTGACCGACAACGGCCGCATCACCGCCGTAATCGACTGGTCCG
AAGCTATGTTCGGGGACAGTCAGTACGAGGTGGCCAACATCTTCTTCTGGCGGCCCTGGCTGGCTTGCAT
GGAGCAGCAGACTCGCTACTTCGAGCGCCGGCATCCCGAGCTGGCCGGCAGCCCTCGTCTGCGAGCCTAC
ATGCTGCGCATCGGCCTGGATCAGCTCTACCAGAGCCTCGTGGACGGCAACTTCGACGATGCTGCCTGGG
CTCAAGGCCGCTGCGATGCCATCGTCCGCAGCGGGGCCGGCACCGTCGGTCGCACACAAATCGCTCGCCG
GAGCGCAGCCGTATGGACCGACGGCTGCGTCGAGGTGCTGGCCGACAGCGGCAACCGCCGGCCCAGTACA
CGACCGCGCGCTAAGGAGGTAGGTCGAGTTTAAACTCTAGAACCGGTCATGGCCGCAATAAAATATCTTT
ATTTTCATTACATCTGTGTGTTGGTTTTTTGTGTGTTCGAACTAGATGCTGTCGACCGATGCCCTTGAGA
GCCTTCAACCCAGTCAGCTCCTTCCGGTGGGCGCGGGGCATGACTATCGTCGCCGCACTTATGACTGTCT
TCTTTATCATGCAACTCGTAGGACAGGTGCCGGCAGCGCTCTTCCGCTTCCTCGCTCACTGACTCGCTGC
GCTCGGTCGTTCGGCTGCGGCGAGCGGTATCAGCTCACTCAAAGGCGGTAATACGGTTATCCACAGAATC
AGGGGATAACGCAGGAAAGAACATGTGAGCAAAAGGCCAGCAAAAGGCCAGGAACCGTAAAAAGGCCGCG
TTGCTGGCGTTTTTCCATAGGCTCCGCCCCCCTGACGAGCATCACAAAAATCGACGCTCAAGTCAGAGGT
GGCGAAACCCGACAGGACTATAAAGATACCAGGCGTTTCCCCCTGGAAGCTCCCTCGTGCGCTCTCCTGT
TCCGACCCTGCCGCTTACCGGATACCTGTCCGCCTTTCTCCCTTCGGGAAGCGTGGCGCTTTCTCATAGC
TCACGCTGTAGGTATCTCAGTTCGGTGTAGGTCGTTCGCTCCAAGCTGGGCTGTGTGCACGAACCCCCCG
TTCAGCCCGACCGCTGCGCCTTATCCGGTAACTATCGTCTTGAGTCCAACCCGGTAAGACACGACTTATC
GCCACTGGCAGCAGCCACTGGTAACAGGATTAGCAGAGCGAGGTATGTAGGCGGTGCTACAGAGTTCTTG
AAGTGGTGGCCTAACTACGGCTACACTAGAAGAACAGTATTTGGTATCTGCGCTCTGCTGAAGCCAGTTA
CCTTCGGAAAAAGAGTTGGTAGCTCTTGATCCGGCAAACAAACCACCGCTGGTAGCGGTGGTTTTTTTGT
TTGCAAGCAGCAGATTACGCGCAGAAAAAAAGGATCTCAAGAAGATCCTTTGATCTTTTCTACGGGGTCT
GACGCTCAGTGGAACGAAAACTCACGTTAAGGGATTTTGGTCATGAGATTATCAAAAAGGATCTTCACCT
AGATCCTTTTAAATTAAAAATGAAGTTTTAAATCAATCTAAAGTATATATGAGTAAACTTGGTCTGACAG
CGGCCGCAAATGCTAAACCACTGCAGTGGTTACCAGTGCTTGATCAGTGAGGCACCGATCTCAGCGATCT
GCCTATTTCGTTCGTCCATAGTGGCCTGACTCCCCGTCGTGTAGATCACTACGATTCGTGAGGGCTTACC
ATCAGGCCCCAGCGCAGCAATGATGCCGCGAGAGCCGCGTTCACCGGCCCCCGATTTGTCAGCAATGAAC
CAGCCAGCAGGGAGGGCCGAGCGAAGAAGTGGTCCTGCTACTTTGTCCGCCTCCATCCAGTCTATGAGCT
GCTGTCGTGATGCTAGAGTAAGAAGTTCGCCAGTGAGTAGTTTCCGAAGAGTTGTGGCCATTGCTACTGG
CATCGTGGTATCACGCTCGTCGTTCGGTATGGCTTCGTTCAACTCTGGTTCCCAGCGGTCAAGCCGGGTC
ACATGATCACCCATATTATGAAGAAATGCAGTCAGCTCCTTAGGGCCTCCGATCGTTGTCAGAAGTAAGT
TGGCCGCGGTGTTGTCGCTCATGGTAATGGCAGCACTACACAATTCTCTTACCGTCATGCCATCCGTAAG
ATGCTTTTCCGTGACCGGCGAGTACTCAACCAAGTCGTTTTGTGAGTAGTGTATACGGCGACCAAGCTGC
TCTTGCCCGGCGTCTATACGGGACAACACCGCGCCACATAGCAGTACTTTGAAAGTGCTCATCATCGGGA
ATCGTTCTTCGGGGCGGAAAGACTCAAGGATCTTGCCGCTATTGAGATCCAGTTCGATATAGCCCACTCT
TGCACCCAGTTGATCTTCAGCATCTTTTACTTTCACCAGCGTTTCGGGGTGTGCAAAAACAGGCAAGCAA
AATGCCGCAAAGAAGGGAATGAGTGCGACACGAAAATGTTGGATGCTCATACTCGTCCTTTTTCAATATT
ATTGAAGCATTTATCAGGGTTACTAGTACGTCTCTCAAGGATAAGTAAGTAATATTAAGGTACGGGAGGT
ATTGGACAGGCCGCAATAAAATATCTTTATTTTCATTACATCTGTGTGTTGGTTTTTTGTGTGAATCGAT
AGTACTAACATACGCTCTCCATCAAAACAAAACGAAACAAAACAAACTAGCAAAATAGGCTGTCCCCAGT
GCAAGTGCAGGTGCCAGAACATTTCTCT
