>Addgene plasmid #68745 | pGL4.26-SS-138 | addgene partial sequence | sequence record 124889 | EGFP-N 5'-CGTCGCCGTCCAGCTCGACCAG-3'
GCTCCTCGCCCTTGCTCACCATGGTGGCTTTACCAACAGTACCGGATTGCCAAGCTGGAAGTCGAGCTTC
CATTATATACCCTCTAGTGTCTAAGCTTACCCTCCAGCTGCTAGCGAGCTCAGGTACCGGCCAGTTAGGC
CAGAGAAATGTTCTGGCACCTGCACTTGCACTGGGGACAGCCTATTTTGCTAGTTTGTTTTGTTTCGTTT
TGTTTTGATGGAGAGCGTATGTTAGTACTATCGATTCACACAAAAAACCAACACACAGATGTAATGAAAA
TAAAGATATTTTATTGCGGCCTGTCCAATACCTCCCGTACCTTAATATTACTTACTTATCCTTGAGAGAC
GTACTAGTAACCCTGATAAATGCTTCAATAATATTGAAAAAGGACGAGTATGAGCATCCAACATTTTCGT
GTCGCACTCATTCCCTTCTTTGCGGCATTTTGCTTGCCTGTTTTTGCACACCCCGAAACGCTGGTGAAAG
TAAAAGATGCTGAAGATCAACTGGGTGCAAGAGTGGGCTATATCGAACTGGATCTCAATAGCGGCAAGAT
CCTTGAGTCTTTCCGCCCCGAAGAACGATTCCCGATGATGAGCACTTTCAAAGTACTGCTATGTGGCGCG
GTGTTGTCCCGTATAGACGCCGGGCAAGAGCAGCTTGGTCGCCGTATACACTACTCACAAAACGACTTGG
TTGAGTACTCGCCGGTCACGGAAAAGCATCTTACGGATGGCATGACGGTAAGAGAATTGTGTAGTGCTGC
CATTACCATGAGCGACAACACCGCGGCCAACTTACTTCTGACAACGATCGGAGGCCCTAAGGAGCTGACT
GCATTTCTTCATAATATGGGTGATCATGTG
