>Addgene plasmid #68745 | pGL4.26-SS-138 | addgene partial sequence | sequence record 124890 | EBV-rev 5'-GTGGTTTGTCCAAACTCATC-3'
CGGCCGGCCGCCCCGAACTCTAGAATTATTACTTGTACAGCTCGTCCATGCCGAGAGTGATCCCGGCGGC
GGTCACGAACTCCAGCAGGACCATGTGATCGCGCTTCTCGTTGGGGTCTTTGCTCAGGGCGGACTGGGTG
CTCAGGTAGTGGTTGTCGGGCAGCAGCACGGGGCCGTCGCCGATGGGGGTGTTCTGCTGGTAGTGGTCGG
CGAGCTGCACGCTGCCGTCCTCGATGTTGTGGCGGATCTTGAAGTTCACCTTGATGCCGTTCTTCTGCTT
GTCGGCCATGATATAGACGTTGTGGCTGTTGTAGTTGTACTCCAGCTTGTGCCCCAGGATGTTGCCGTCC
TCCTTGAAGTCGATGCCCTTCAGCTCGATGCGGTTCACCAGGGTGTCGCCCTCGAACTTCACCTCGGCGC
GGGTCTTGTAGTTGCCGTCGTCCTTGAAGAAGATGGTGCGCTCCTGGACGTAGCCTTCGGGCATGGCGGA
CTTGAAGAAGTCGTGCTGCTTCATGTGGTCGGGGTAGCGGCTGAAGCACTGCACGCCGTAGGTCAGGGTG
GTCACGAGGGTGGGCCAGGGCACGGGCAGCTTGCCGGTGGTGCAGATGAACTTCAGGGTCAGCTTGCCGT
AGGTGGCATCGCCCTCGCCCTCGCCGGACACGCTGAACTTGTGGCCGTTTACGTCGCCGTCCAGCTCGAC
CAGGATGGGCACCACCCCGGTGAACAGCTCCTCGCCCTTGCTCACCATGGTGGCTTTACCAACAGTACCG
GATTGCCAAGCTGGAAGTCGAGCTTCCATTATATACCCTCTAGTGTCTAAGCTTACCCTCCAGCTGCTAG
CGAGCTCA
